>Addgene plasmid #90652 | DKC1 F1.3 gRNA | addgene full sequence | sequence record 183345 | Addgene NGS Result
GGAAGCGGAAGAGCGCCCAATACGCAAACCGCCTCTCCCCGCGCGTTGGCCGATTCATTAATGCAGCTGG
CACGACAGGTTTCCCGACTGGAAAGCGGGCAGTGAGCGCAACGCAATTAATGTGAGTTAGCTCACTCATT
AGGCACCCCAGGCTTTACACTTTATGCTTCCGGCTCGTATGTTGTGTGGAATTGTGAGCGGATAACAATT
TCACACAGGAAACAGCTATGACCATGATTACGCCAAGCGCGCAATTAACCCTCACTAAAGGGAACAAAAG
CTGGAGCTGCAAGCTTAATGTAGTCTTATGCAATACTCTTGTAGTCTTGCAACATGGTAACGATGAGTTA
GCAACATGCCTTACAAGGAGAGAAAAAGCACCGTGCATGCCGATTGGTGGAAGTAAGGTGGTACGATCGT
GCCTTATTAGGAAGGCAACAGACGGGTCTGACATGGATTGGACGAACCACTGAATTGCCGCATTGCAGAG
ATATTGTATTTAAGTGCCTAGCTCGATACATAAACGGGTCTCTCTGGTTAGACCAGATCTGAGCCTGGGA
GCTCTCTGGCTAACTAGGGAACCCACTGCTTAAGCCTCAATAAAGCTTGCCTTGAGTGCTTCAAGTAGTG
TGTGCCCGTCTGTTGTGTGACTCTGGTAACTAGAGATCCCTCAGACCCTTTTAGTCAGTGTGGAAAATCT
CTAGCAGTGGCGCCCGAACAGGGACTTGAAAGCGAAAGGGAAACCAGAGGAGCTCTCTCGACGCAGGACT
CGGCTTGCTGAAGCGCGCACGGCAAGAGGCGAGGGGCGGCGACTGGTGAGTACGCCAAAAATTTTGACTA
GCGGAGGCTAGAAGGAGAGAGATGGGTGCGAGAGCGTCAGTATTAAGCGGGGGAGAATTAGATCGCGATG
GGAAAAAATTCGGTTAAGGCCAGGGGGAAAGAAAAAATATAAATTAAAACATATAGTATGGGCAAGCAGG
GAGCTAGAACGATTCGCAGTTAATCCTGGCCTGTTAGAAACATCAGAAGGCTGTAGACAAATACTGGGAC
AGCTACAACCATCCCTTCAGACAGGATCAGAAGAACTTAGATCATTATATAATACAGTAGCAACCCTCTA
TTGTGTGCATCAAAGGATAGAGATAAAAGACACCAAGGAAGCTTTAGACAAGATAGAGGAAGAGCAAAAC
AAAAGTAAGACCACCGCACAGCAAGCGGCCGCTGATCTTCAGACCTGGAGGAGGAGATATGAGGGACAAT
TGGAGAAGTGAATTATATAAATATAAAGTAGTAAAAATTGAACCATTAGGAGTAGCACCCACCAAGGCAA
AGAGAAGAGTGGTGCAGAGAGAAAAAAGAGCAGTGGGAATAGGAGCTTTGTTCCTTGGGTTCTTGGGAGC
AGCAGGAAGCACTATGGGCGCAGCGTCAATGACGCTGACGGTACAGGCCAGACAATTATTGTCTGGTATA
GTGCAGCAGCAGAACAATTTGCTGAGGGCTATTGAGGCGCAACAGCATCTGTTGCAACTCACAGTCTGGG
GCATCAAGCAGCTCCAGGCAAGAATCCTGGCTGTGGAAAGATACCTAAAGGATCAACAGCTCCTGGGGAT
TTGGGGTTGCTCTGGAAAACTCATTTGCACCACTGCTGTGCCTTGGAATGCTAGTTGGAGTAATAAATCT
CTGGAACAGATTTGGAATCACACGACCTGGATGGAGTGGGACAGAGAAATTAACAATTACACAAGCTTAA
TACACTCCTTAATTGAAGAATCGCAAAACCAGCAAGAAAAGAATGAACAAGAATTATTGGAATTAGATAA
ATGGGCAAGTTTGTGGAATTGGTTTAACATAACAAATTGGCTGTGGTATATAAAATTATTCATAATGATA
GTAGGAGGCTTGGTAGGTTTAAGAATAGTTTTTGCTGTACTTTCTATAGTGAATAGAGTTAGGCAGGGAT
ATTCACCATTATCGTTTCAGACCCACCTCCCAACCCCGAGGGGACCCAGAGAGGGCCTATTTCCCATGAT
TCCTTCATATTTGCATATACGATACAAGGCTGTTAGAGAGATAATTAGAATTAATTTGACTGTAAACACA
AAGATATTAGTACAAAATACGTGACGTAGAAAGTAATAATTTCTTGGGTAGTTTGCAGTTTTAAAATTAT
GTTTTAAAATGGACTATCATATGCTTACCGTAACTTGAAAGTATTTCGATTTCTTGGCTTTATATATCTT
GTGGAAAGGACGAAACACCGCCGAAGTATCCGTCGAATCCGTTTAAGAGCTATGCTGGAAACAGCATAGC
AAGTTTAAATAAGGCTAGTCCGTTATCAACTTGAAAAAGTGGCACCGAGTCGGTGCTTTTTTTGAATTCT
AGATCTTGAGACAAATGGCAGTATTCATCCACAATTTTAAAAGAAAAGGGGGGATTGGGGGGTACAGTGC
AGGGGAAAGAATAGTAGACATAATAGCAACAGACATACAAACTAAAGAATTACAAAAACAAATTACAAAA
ATTCAAAATTTTCGGGTTTATTACAGGGACAGCAGAGATCCACTTTGGCGCCGGCTCGAGTGGCTCCGGT
GCCCGTCAGTGGGCAGAGCGCACATCGCCCACAGTCCCCGAGAAGTTGGGGGGAGGGGTCGGCAATTGAA
CCGGTGCCTAGAGAAGGTGGCGCGGGGTAAACTGGGAAAGTGATGTCGTGTACTGGCTCCGCCTTTTTCC
CGAGGGTGGGGGAGAACCGTATATAAGTGCAGTAGTCGCCGTGAACGTTCTTTTTCGCAACGGGTTTGCC
GCCAGAACACAGGTGTCGTGACGCGGGATCCGCCACCATGACCGAGTACAAGCCCACGGTGCGCCTCGCC
ACCCGCGACGACGTCCCCAGGGCCGTACGCACCCTCGCCGCCGCGTTCGCCGACTACCCCGCCACGCGCC
ACACCGTCGATCCGGACCGCCACATCGAGCGGGTCACCGAGCTGCAAGAACTCTTCCTCACGCGCGTCGG
GCTCGACATCGGCAAGGTGTGGGTCGCGGACGACGGCGCCGCGGTGGCGGTCTGGACCACGCCGGAGAGC
GTCGAAGCGGGGGCGGTGTTCGCCGAGATCGGCCCGCGCATGGCCGAGTTGAGCGGTTCCCGGCTGGCCG
CGCAGCAACAGATGGAAGGCCTCCTGGCGCCGCACCGGCCCAAGGAGCCCGCGTGGTTCCTGGCCACCGT
CGGAGTCTCGCCCGACCACCAGGGCAAGGGTCTGGGCAGCGCCGTCGTGCTCCCCGGAGTGGAGGCGGCC
GAGCGCGCCGGGGTGCCCGCCTTCCTGGAGACCTCCGCGCCCCGCAACCTCCCCTTCTACGAGCGGCTCG
GCTTCACCGTCACCGCCGACGTCGAGGTGCCCGAAGGACCGCGCACCTGGTGCATGACCCGCAAGCCCGG
TGCCTGAACGCGTTAAGTCGACAATCAACCTCTGGATTACAAAATTTGTGAAAGATTGACTGGTATTCTT
AACTATGTTGCTCCTTTTACGCTATGTGGATACGCTGCTTTAATGCCTTTGTATCATGCTATTGCTTCCC
GTATGGCTTTCATTTTCTCCTCCTTGTATAAATCCTGGTTGCTGTCTCTTTATGAGGAGTTGTGGCCCGT
TGTCAGGCAACGTGGCGTGGTGTGCACTGTGTTTGCTGACGCAACCCCCACTGGTTGGGGCATTGCCACC
ACCTGTCAGCTCCTTTCCGGGACTTTCGCTTTCCCCCTCCCTATTGCCACGGCGGAACTCATCGCCGCCT
GCCTTGCCCGCTGCTGGACAGGGGCTCGGCTGTTGGGCACTGACAATTCCGTGGTGTTGTCGGGGAAATC
ATCGTCCTTTCCTTGGCTGCTCGCCTGTGTTGCCACCTGGATTCTGCGCGGGACGTCCTTCTGCTACGTC
CCTTCGGCCCTCAATCCAGCGGACCTTCCTTCCCGCGGCCTGCTGCCGGCTCTGCGGCCTCTTCCGCGTC
TTCGCCTTCGCCCTCAGACGAGTCGGATCTCCCTTTGGGCCGCCTCCCCGCGTCGACTTTAAGACCAATG
ACTTACAAGGCAGCTGTAGATCTTAGCCACTTTTTAAAAGAAAAGGGGGGACTGGAAGGGCTAATTCACT
CCCAACGAAGACAAGATCTGCTTTTTGCTTGTACTGGGTCTCTCTGGTTAGACCAGATCTGAGCCTGGGA
GCTCTCTGGCTAACTAGGGAACCCACTGCTTAAGCCTCAATAAAGCTTGCCTTGAGTGCTTCAAGTAGTG
TGTGCCCGTCTGTTGTGTGACTCTGGTAACTAGAGATCCCTCAGACCCTTTTAGTCAGTGTGGAAAATCT
CTAGCAGTACGTATAGTAGTTCATGTCATCTTATTATTCAGTATTTATAACTTGCAAAGAAATGAATATC
AGAGAGTGAGAGGAACTTGTTTATTGCAGCTTATAATGGTTACAAATAAAGCAATAGCATCACAAATTTC
ACAAATAAAGCATTTTTTTCACTGCATTCTAGTTGTGGTTTGTCCAAACTCATCAATGTATCTTATCATG
TCTGGCTCTAGCTATCCCGCCCCTAACTCCGCCCATCCCGCCCCTAACTCCGCCCAGTTCCGCCCATTCT
CCGCCCCATGGCTGACTAATTTTTTTTATTTATGCAGAGGCCGAGGCCGCCTCGGCCTCTGAGCTATTCC
AGAAGTAGTGAGGAGGCTTTTTTGGAGGCCTAGGGACGTACCCAATTCGCCCTATAGTGAGTCGTATTAC
GCGCGCTCACTGGCCGTCGTTTTACAACGTCGTGACTGGGAAAACCCTGGCGTTACCCAACTTAATCGCC
TTGCAGCACATCCCCCTTTCGCCAGCTGGCGTAATAGCGAAGAGGCCCGCACCGATCGCCCTTCCCAACA
GTTGCGCAGCCTGAATGGCGAATGGG
[124 nt withheld, positions 4927-5050]
C
[91 nt withheld, positions 5052-5142]
A
[49 nt withheld, positions 5144-5192]
CCTTTGACGTTGGAGTCCACGTTCTTT
[37 nt withheld, positions 5220-5256]
ACCCTATCTCGGTCTATTCTTTTGATTTATAAGGGATTTTGCCGATTTCGGCCTATTGGTTAAAAAATGA
GCTGATTTAACAAAAATTTAACGCGAATTTTAACAAAATATTAACGCTTACAATTTAGGTGGCACTTTTC
GGGGAAATGTGCGCGGAACCCCTATTTGTTTATTTTTCTAAATACATTCAAATATGTATCCGCTCATGAG
ACAATAACCCTGATAAATGCTTCAATAATATTGAAAAAGGAAGAGTATGAGTATTCAACATTTCCGTGTC
GCCCTTATTCCCTTTTTTGCGGCATTTTGCCTTCCTGTTTTTGCTCACCCAGAAACGCTGGTGAAAGTAA
AAGATGCTGAAGATCAGTTGGGTGCACGAGTGGGTTACATCGAACTGGATCTCAACAGCGGTAAGATCCT
TGAGAGTTTTCGCCCCGAAGAACGTTTTCCAATGATGAGCACTTTTAAAGTTCTGCTATGTGGCGCGGTA
TTATCCCGTATTGACGCCGGGCAAGAGCAACTCGGTCGCCGCATACACTATTCTCAGAATGACTTGGTTG
AGTACTCACCAGTCACAGAAAAGCATCTTACGGATGGCATGACAGTAAGAGAATTATGCAGTGCTGCCAT
AACCATGAGTGATAACACTGCGGCCAACTTACTTCTGACAACGATCGGAGGACCGAAGGAGCTAACCGCT
TTTTTGCACAACATGGGGGATCATGTAACTCGCCTTGATCGTTGGGAACCGGAGCTGAATGAAGCCATAC
CAAACGACGAGCGTGACACCACGATGCCTGTAGCAATGGCAACAACGTTGCGCAAACTATTAACTGGCGA
ACTACTTACTCTAGCTTCCCGGCAACAATTAATAGACTGGATGGAGGCGGATAAAGTTGCAGGACCACTT
CTGCGCTCGGCCCTTCCGGCTGGCTGGTTTATTGCTGATAAATCTGGAGCCGGTGAGCGTGGGTCTCGCG
GTATCATTGCAGCACTGGGGCCAGATGGTAAGCCCTCCCGTATCGTAGTTATCTACACGACGGGGAGTCA
GGCAACTATGGATGAACGAAATAGACAGATCGCTGAGATAGGTGCCTCACTGATTAAGCATTGGTAACTG
TCAGACCAAGTTTACTCATATATACTTTAGATTGATTTAAAACTTCATTTTTAATTTAAAAGGATCTAGG
TGAAGATCCTTTTTGATAATCTCATGACCAAAATCCCTTAACGTGAGTTTTCGTTCCACTGAGCGTCAGA
CCCCGTAGAAAAGATCAAAGGATCTTCTTGAGATCCTTTTTTTCTGCGCGTAATCTGCTGCTTGCAAACA
AAAAAACCACCGCTACCAGCGGTGGTTTGTTTGCCGGATCAAGAGCTACCAACTCTTTTTCCGAAGGTAA
CTGGCTTCAGCAGAGCGCAGATACCAAATACTGTTCTTCTAGTGTAGCCGTAGTTAGGCCACCACTTCAA
GAACTCTGTAGCACCGCCTACATACCTCGCTCTGCTAATCCTGTTACCAGTGGCTGCTGCCAGTGGCGAT
AAGTCGTGTCTTACCGGGTTGGACTCAAGACGATAGTTACCGGATAAGGCGCAGCGGTCGGGCTGAACGG
GGGGTTCGTGCACACAGCCCAGCTTGGAGCGAACGACCTACACCGAACTGAGATACCTACAGCGTGAGCT
ATGAGAAAGCGCCACGCTTCCCGAAGGGAGAAAGGCGGACAGGTATCCGGTAAGCGGCAGGGTCGGAACA
GGAGAGCGCACGAGGGAGCTTCCAGGGGGAAACGCCTGGTATCTTTATAGTCCTGTCGGGTTTCGCCACC
TCTGACTTGAGCGTCGATTTTTGTGATGCTCGTCAGGGGGGCGGAGCCTATGGAAAAACGCCAGCAACGC
GGCCTTTTTACGGTTCCTGGCCTTTTGCTGGCCTTTTGCTCACATGTTCTTTCCTGCGTTATCCCCTGAT
TCTGTGGATAACCGTATTACCGCCTTTGAGTGAGCTGATACCGCTCGCCGCAGCCGAACGACCGAGCGCA
GCGAGTCAGTGAGCGA
Features (pLannotate 1.2.2; 27 found; start..end, strand, type, name):
     13..105     +  CDS            lacI (fragment): lac repressor; lacI; The lac repressor binds to the lac operator to inhibit transcription in E. coli. This inhibition can be relieved by adding lactose or isopropyl-β-D-thiogalactopyranoside (IPTG).
    118..139     +  protein_bind   CAP binding site: CAP binding activates transcription in the presence of cAMP. E. coli catabolite activator protein
    154..184     +  promoter       lac promoter: promoter for the E. coli lac operon
    192..208     +  protein_bind   lac operator: The lac repressor binds to the lac operator to inhibit transcription in E. coli. This inhibition can be relieved by adding lactose or isopropyl-β-D-thiogalactopyranoside (IPTG). lac repressor encoded by lacI
    253..271     +  promoter       T3 promoter: promoter for bacteriophage T3 RNA polymerase
    299..525     +  promoter       RSV promoter: Rous sarcoma virus enhancer/promoter
    526..706     +  LTR            5' LTR (truncated): truncated 5' long terminal repeat (LTR) from HIV-1
    753..878     +  misc_feature   HIV-1 Ψ: packaging signal of human immunodeficiency virus type 1
    862..1225    +  CDS            HIV-1 gag (fragment): gag protein from human immunodeficiency virus 1; gag
   1371..1604    +  misc_feature   RRE: The Rev response element (RRE) of HIV-1 allows for Rev-dependent mRNA export from the nucleus to the cytoplasm.
   1981..2007    +  CDS            Rev (fragment): human immunodeficiency virus 1 (HIV-1) Rev protein; rev; enhances nuclear export of unspliced and incompletely spliced viral mRNAs
   2011..2251    +  promoter       U6 promoter: RNA polymerase III promoter for human U6 snRNA
   2299..2366    +  misc_RNA       tracrRNA (fragment): trans-activating CRISPR RNA for the Streptococcus pyogenes CRISPR/Cas9 system
   2415..2532    +  misc_feature   cPPT/CTS: central polypurine tract and central termination sequence of HIV-1
   2601..2812    +  promoter       EF-1α core promoter: core promoter for human elongation factor EF-1α
   2838..3437    +  CDS            PuroR (fragment): puromycin N-acetyltransferase; pac from Streptomyces; confers resistance to puromycin
   3453..4041    +  misc_feature   WPRE: woodchuck hepatitis virus posttranscriptional regulatory element
   4092..4111    +  misc_feature   cPPT/CTS (fragment): central polypurine tract and central termination sequence of HIV-1
   4113..4346    +  LTR            3' LTR (ΔU3): self-inactivating 3' long terminal repeat (LTR) from HIV-1
   4424..4545    +  polyA_signal   SV40 poly(A) signal: SV40 polyadenylation signal
   4585..4720    +  rep_origin     SV40 ori: SV40 origin of replication
   4741..4759    -  promoter       T7 promoter: promoter for bacteriophage T7 RNA polymerase
   4767..4922    +  CDS            lacZα (fragment): LacZα fragment of β-galactosidase; lacZ fragment
   4927..5355    +  rep_origin     f1 ori (sequence partly withheld): f1 bacteriophage origin of replication; arrow indicates direction of (+) strand synthesis
   5408..5512    +  promoter       AmpR promoter: bla
   5513..6373    +  CDS            AmpR: β-lactamase; bla; confers resistance to ampicillin, carbenicillin, and related antibiotics
   6544..7132    +  rep_origin     ori: high-copy-number ColE1/pMB1/pBR322/pUC origin of replication
