[The description below was written by a language model from this plasmid's Addgene catalogue record and pLannotate feature annotations shown in this document.]
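Description:
DKC1 F1.3 gRNA is a third-generation lentiviral CRISPR guide plasmid built on the pLenti-sgRNA backbone. It expresses a single guide RNA against human DKC1 and does not itself encode Cas9, so it is meant for cells that supply the nuclease separately. In bacteria it is maintained through a high-copy ColE1/pUC-type origin and selected with ampicillin via the β-lactamase gene. An f1 origin, an SV40 origin, T3 and T7 promoters, and remnants of the lac region are carried over from the parental cloning vector.

The viral cassette begins with an RSV promoter fused to a truncated HIV-1 5' LTR, which makes genomic RNA production in packaging cells independent of Tat. This is followed by the Ψ packaging signal with a gag fragment, the RRE for Rev-dependent nuclear export, and a cPPT/CTS element. The cassette ends in a ΔU3 self-inactivating 3' LTR, followed by an SV40 polyadenylation signal.

Within this frame, a human U6 RNA polymerase III promoter drives the DKC1 spacer joined to the Streptococcus pyogenes guide scaffold. The spacer was inserted as an oligonucleotide duplex between BsmBI sites that were destroyed during cloning. The depositor notes that the listed guide sequence includes the 5' cloning overhang as well as the spacer. Downstream, an EF-1α core promoter drives puromycin N-acetyltransferase for selection of transduced mammalian cells, and a WPRE enhances transcript expression.

The sequenced record is 7,302 nt, shorter than the 9,151 bp listed for the empty backbone; the record does not explain the difference. The plasmid belongs to a guide series used to generate knockout human cell lines in a large-scale analysis of cell-cycle genes and p53-dependent responses.
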