Addgene plasmid #90652: DKC1 F1.3 gRNA
Purpose: 3rd generation lentiviral gRNA plasmid targeting human DKC1
Depositing lab: Iain Cheeseman. Depositing organization: Whitehead Institute for Biomedical Research. Publication: Large-Scale Analysis of CRISPR/Cas9 Cell-Cycle Knockouts Reveals the Diversity of p53-Dependent Responses to Cell-Cycle Defects. McKinley KL, Cheeseman IM. Dev Cell. 2017 Feb 27;40(4):405-420.e2. doi: 10.1016/j.devcel.2017.01.012. Epub 2017 Feb 16. PubMed 28216383.
Backbone
  Vector backbone: pLenti-sgRNA
  Backbone manufacturer: Eric Lander & David Sabatini labs (Addgene plasmid #71409)
  Backbone size w/o insert (bp): 9151
  Vector type: Lentiviral, CRISPR
  Selectable markers: Puromycin
Growth in bacteria
  Bacterial resistance: Ampicillin, 100 μg/mL
  Growth temperature: 37°C
  Growth strain: NEB Stable
  Copy number: Unknown
Gene/Insert
  Gene/Insert name: DKC1 (Guide Designation F1.3) (alt name: pKMKO series)
  gRNA/shRNA sequence: CACCgCCGAAGTATCCGTCGAATCC
  Species: H. sapiens (human)
  Promoter: U6
  Cloning method: Restriction Enzyme; 5′ cloning site BsmBI (destroyed during cloning); 3′ cloning site BsmBI (destroyed during cloning)
  Sequencing primers: 5′ hU6-F (5'-GAGGGCCTATTTCCCATGATT-3'); 3′ EF1a-R (5'-CACGGCGACTACTGCACTTA-3')
Terms and licenses: Academic/Nonprofit Terms; Industry Terms: Not Available to Industry
Depositor comments: Please note that gRNA target sequence listed is not strictly the 20nt spacer sequence, but also contains the 5' BsmBI overhang. For more information about knockout human cell lines generated using this plasmid, please see http://cellcycleknockouts.wi.mit.edu/ .
How to cite: DKC1 F1.3 gRNA was a gift from Iain Cheeseman (Addgene plasmid # 90652 ; http://n2t.net/addgene:90652 ; RRID:Addgene_90652)
